>Addgene plasmid #233203 | pAAV-CMV-LNI-bGH | addgene full sequence | sequence record 465054 | Addgene NGS Result
CCATTCAGGCTGCGCAACTGTTGGGAAGGGCGATCGGTGCGGGCCTCTTCGCTATTACGCCAGCTGCGCG
CTCGCTCGCTCACTGAGGCCGCCCGGGCAAAGCCCGGGCGTCGGGCGACCTTTGGTCGCCCGGCCTCAGT
GAGCGAGCGAGCGCGCAGAGAGGGAGTGGCCAACTCCATCACTAGGGGTTCCTTGTAGTTAATGAACAAG
TTTGTACAAAAAAGCAGGCTCCACCATGGGAACCAATTCAGTCGACTGGATCCGGTACTACTCGTTACAT
AACTTACGGTAAATGGCCCGCCTGGCTGACCGCCCAACGACCCCCGCCCATTGACGTCAATAATGACGTA
TGTTCCCATAGTAACGCCAATAGGGACTTTCCATTGACGTCAATGGGTGGAGTATTTACGGTAAACTGCC
CACTTGGCAGTACATCAAGTGTATCATATGCCAAGTACGCCCCCTATTGACGTCAATGACGGTAAATGGC
CCGCCTGGCATTATGCCCAGTACATGACCTTATGGGACTTTCCTACTTGGCAGTACATCTACGTATTAGT
CATCGCTATTACCATGGTGATGCGGTTTTGGCAGTACATCAATGGGCGTGGATAGCGGTTTGACTCACGG
GGATTTCCAAGTCTCCACCCCATTGACGTCAATGGGAGTTTGTTTTGGCACCAAAATCAACGGGACTTTC
CAAAATGTCGTAACAACTCCGCCCCATTGACGCAAATGGGCGGTAGGCGTGTACGGTGGGAGGTCTATAT
AAGCAGAGCTGAGCTCGTTTAGTGAACCGTCAGATCGCCTGGAGACGCCATCCACGCTGTAATGGCCACC
ATGCTGCTAGAAGCAGAACTCGATTGCCACCGAGAGAGGCCCGGTGCCCCTGGAGCTTCTGCCCTCTGTA
CCTTCAGCAGGACTCCAGAGATCCCGATGTGTGCAGGCTGTGACCAGCACATCTTGGACCGTTTCATCCT
TAAGGCTCTGGACCGACATTGGCACAGCAAGTGTCTCAAGTGCAGTGACTGCCACGTCCCTCTGGCTGAG
CGCTGCTTCAGCCGCGGGGAGAGCGTCTACTGCAAAGACGACTTCTTTAAGCGCTTCGGGACCAAGTGCG
CCGCATGCCAGCTGGGCATCCCGCCCACGCAGGTGGTGCGCCGCGCCCAGGACTTCGTGTACCACCTGCA
TTGCTTCGCCTGCGTGGTCTGCAAGCGGCAGCTGGCCACGGGCGACGAGTTCTACCTCATGGAAGACAGC
CGGCTGGTGTGCAAGGCGGACTACGAAACAGCCAAGCAGCGAGAAGCCGAGGCCACAGCCAAGCGGCCGC
GCACCACCATCACCGCCAAGCAGCTGGAGACGCTGAAGAGCGCCTACAACACTTCGCCCAAGCCGGCGCG
CCACGTGCGCGAGCAGCTCTCCTCCGAGACTGGCCTGGACATGCGAGTGGTGCAGGTGTGGTTCCAGAAT
CGCCGGGCTAAGGAAAAGAGACTGAAGAAAGACGCTGGCCGGCAGCGCTGGGGACAGTATTTCCGCAATA
TGAAGCGCTCCCGCGGCAGTTCCAAGTCCGACAAGGACAGCATCCAGGAGGGACAAGACAGCGACGCCGA
AGTCTCCTTCACTGATGAGCCGTCCATGGCTGACATGGGGCCTGCTAATGGCCTGTACAGCAGCCTGGGA
GAGCCTGCCCCTGCGTTGGGCCGGCCCGTAGGAGGCCTGGGCAGCTTTACCCTGGATCACGGAGGCTTGA
CGGGTCCAGAGCAGTACCGAGAGCTACGCCCAGGCAGCCCCTATGGCATCCCCCCATCTCCTGCAGCCCC
CCAGAGCCTTCCTGGCCCCCAGCCTCTCCTCTCCAGCCTGGTATACCCAGACACCAACTTGAGCCTTGTC
CCTTCAGGGCCCCCAGGTGGACCCCCACCCATGAGGGTGCTGGCTGGAAATGGGCCCAGCTCCGACCTGT
CCACAGAGAGCAGTTCTGGCTACCCAGACTTTCCTGCTAGCCCTGCTTCCTGGCTGGATGAAGTAGACCA
TGCTCAGTTCGGAAGCGGAGCTACTAACTTCAGCCTGCTGAAGCAGGCTGGAGACGTGGAGGAGAACCCT
GGACCTATGTTCGTCAAATCTGAGACTCTGGAGTTGAAGGAGGAAGAGGAGGTACTGATGCTGCTGGGCT
CGGCTTCCCCGGCCTCGGCGACCCTGACCCCGATGTCCTCCAGCGCGGACGAGGAGGAGGACGAGGAGCT
GCGCCGGCCGGGCTCCGCGCGTGGGCAGCGTGGAGCGGAAGCCGGGCAGGGGGTGCAGGGCAGTCCGGCG
TCGGGTGCCGGGGGTTGCCGGCCAGGGCGGCTGCTGGGCCTGATGCACGAGTGCAAGCGTCGCCCGTCGC
GCTCACGGGCCGTCTCCCGAGGTGCCAAGACGGCGGAGACGGTGCAGCGCATCAAGAAGACCCGCAGGCT
CAAGGCCAACAACCGCGAGCGCAACCGCATGCACAACCTAAACGCCGCGCTGGACGCGCTGCGCGAGGTG
CTGCCCACCTTCCCCGAGGATGCCAAGCTCACGAAGATCGAGACGCTGCGCTTCGCCCACAATTACATCT
GGGCGCTCACCGAGACTCTGCGCCTGGCGGACCACTGCGCCGGCGCCGGTGGCCTCCAGGGGGCGCTCTT
CACGGAGGCGGTGCTCCTGAGCCCGGGAGCTGCGCTCGGCGCCAGCGGGGACAGCCCTTCTCCACCTTCC
TCCTGGAGCTGCACCAACAGCCCGGCGTCATCCTCCAACTCCACGTCCCCATACAGCTGCACTTTATCGC
CCGCTAGCCCCGGGTCAGACGTGGACTACTGGCAGCCCCCACCTCCGGAGAAGCATCGTTATGCGCCTCA
CCTGCCCCTCGCCAGGGACTGTATCGGGTCTGGCTCCGGATCAAGTGGTGGCAGCGGATCAGGATATCCA
TACGATGTACCAGACTATGCGGGATCGGGTTACCCCTACGACGTCCCCGACTACGCCGGCTCCGGCTACC
CCTACGACGTCCCTGATTATGCTGGCAGTGGTGAGGGCAGAGGAAGTCTGCTAACATGCGGTGACGTCGA
GGAGAATCCTGGCCCAATGGGAGACATGGGCGATCCACCAAAAAAAAAACGTCTGATTTCCCTGTGTGTT
GGTTGCGGCAATCAAATTCACGACCAGTATATTCTGAGGGTTTCTCCGGATTTGGAGTGGCATGCAGCAT
GTTTGAAATGTGCGGAGTGTAATCAGTATTTGGACGAAAGCTGTACGTGCTTTGTTAGGGATGGGAAAAC
CTACTGTAAAAGAGATTATATCAGGTTGTACGGGATCAAATGCGCCAAGTGCAGCATAGGCTTCAGCAAG
AACGACTTCGTGATGCGCGCCCGCTCTAAGGTGTACCACATCGAGTGTTTCCGCTGTGTAGCCTGCAGCC
GACAGCTCATCCCGGGAGACGAATTCGCCCTGCGGGAGGATGGGCTTTTCTGCCGTGCAGACCACGATGT
GGTGGAGAGAGCCAGCCTGGGAGCTGGAGATCCTCTCAGTCCCTTGCATCCAGCGCGGCCTCTGCAAATG
GCAGCCGAACCCATCTCGGCTAGGCAGCCAGCTCTGCGGCCGCACGTCCACAAGCAGCCGGAGAAGACCA
CCCGAGTGCGGACTGTGCTCAACGAGAAGCAGCTGCACACCTTGCGGACCTGCTATGCCGCCAACCCTCG
GCCAGATGCGCTCATGAAGGAGCAACTAGTGGAGATGACGGGCCTCAGTCCCAGAGTCATCCGAGTGTGG
TTTCAAAACAAGCGGTGCAAGGACAAGAAACGCAGCATCATGATGAAGCAGCTCCAGCAGCAGCAACCCA
ACGACAAAACTAATATCCAGGGGATGACAGGAACTCCCATGGTGGCTGCTAGTCCGGAGAGACATGATGG
TGGTTTACAGGCTAACCCAGTAGAGGTGCAAAGTTACCAGCCGCCCTGGAAAGTACTGAGTGACTTCGCC
TTGCAAAGCGACATAGATCAGCCTGCTTTTCAGCAACTGGTCAATTTTTCAGAAGGAGGACCAGGCTCTA
ATTCTACTGGCAGTGAAGTAGCATCGATGTCCTCGCAGCTCCCAGATACACCCAACAGCATGGTAGCCAG
TCCTATTGAGGCATGACAACGTTGCACCTGTGCCTTCTAGTTGCCAGCCATCTGTTGTTTGCCCCTCCCC
CGTGCCTTCCTTGACCCTGGAAGGTGCCACTCCCACTGTCCTTTCCTAATAAAATGAGGAAATTGCATCG
CATTGTCTGAGTAGGTGTCATTCTATTCTGGGGGGTGGGGTGGGGCAGGACAGCAAGGGGGAGGATTGGG
AAGACAATAGCAGGCATGCTGGGGATGCGGTGGGCTCTATGGCGCTGATATCTAGACCCAGCTTTCTTGT
ACAAAGTGGTGCATGGCGGGTTAATCATTAACTACAAGGAACCCCTAGTGATGGAGTTGGCCACTCCCTC
TCTGCGCGCTCGCTCGCTCACTGAGGCCGGGCGACCAAAGGTCGCCCGACGCCCGGGCTTTGCCCGGGCG
GCCTCAGTGAGCGAGCGAGCGCGCAGCTGCATTAATGAATCGGCCAACGCGCGGGGAGAGGCGGTTTGCG
TATTGGGCGCTCTTCCGCTTCCTCGCTCACTGACTCGCTGCGCTCGGTCGTTCGGCTGCGGCGAGCGGTA
TCAGCTCACTCAAAGGCGGTAATACGGTTATCCACAGAATCAGGGGATAACGCAGGAAAGAACATGTGAG
CAAAAGGCCAGCAAAAGGCCAGGAACCGTAAAAAGGCCGCGTTGCTGGCGTTTTTCCATAGGCTCCGCCC
CCCTGACGAGCATCACAAAAATCGACGCTCAAGTCAGAGGTGGCGAAACCCGACAGGACTATAAAGATAC
CAGGCGTTTCCCCCTGGAAGCTCCCTCGTGCGCTCTCCTGTTCCGACCCTGCCGCTTACCGGATACCTGT
CCGCCTTTCTCCCTTCGGGAAGCGTGGCGCTTTCTCATAGCTCACGCTGTAGGTATCTCAGTTCGGTGTA
GGTCGTTCGCTCCAAGCTGGGCTGTGTGCACGAACCCCCCGTTCAGCCCGACCGCTGCGCCTTATCCGGT
AACTATCGTCTTGAGTCCAACCCGGTAAGACACGACTTATCGCCACTGGCAGCAGCCACTGGTAACAGGA
TTAGCAGAGCGAGGTATGTAGGCGGTGCTACAGAGTTCTTGAAGTGGTGGCCTAACTACGGCTACACTAG
AAGAACAGTATTTGGTATCTGCGCTCTGCTGAAGCCAGTTACCTTCGGAAAAAGAGTTGGTAGCTCTTGA
TCCGGCAAACAAACCACCGCTGGTAGCGGTGGTTTTTTTGTTTGCAAGCAGCAGATTACGCGCAGAAAAA
AAGGATCTCAAGAAGATCCTTTGATCTTTTCTACGGGGTCTGACGCTCAGTGGAACGAAAACTCACGTTA
AGGGATTTTGGTCATGAGATTATCAAAAAGGATCTTCACCTAGATCCTTTTAAATTAAAAATGAAGTTTT
AAATCAATCTAAAGTATATATGAGTAAACTTGGTCTGACAGTTACCAATGCTTAATCAGTGAGGCACCTA
TCTCAGCGATCTGTCTATTTCGTTCATCCATAGTTGCCTGACTCCCCGTCGTGTAGATAACTACGATACG
GGAGGGCTTACCATCTGGCCCCAGTGCTGCAATGATACCGCGAGACCCACGCTCACCGGCTCCAGATTTA
TCAGCAATAAACCAGCCAGCCGGAAGGGCCGAGCGCAGAAGTGGTCCTGCAACTTTATCCGCCTCCATCC
AGTCTATTAATTGTTGCCGGGAAGCTAGAGTAAGTAGTTCGCCAGTTAATAGTTTGCGCAACGTTGTTGC
CATTGCTACAGGCATCGTGGTGTCACGCTCGTCGTTTGGTATGGCTTCATTCAGCTCCGGTTCCCAACGA
TCAAGGCGAGTTACATGATCCCCCATGTTGTGCAAAAAAGCGGTTAGCTCCTTCGGTCCTCCGATCGTTG
TCAGAAGTAAGTTGGCCGCAGTGTTATCACTCATGGTTATGGCAGCACTGCATAATTCTCTTACTGTCAT
GCCATCCGTAAGATGCTTTTCTGTGACTGGTGAGTACTCAACCAAGTCATTCTGAGAATAGTGTATGCGG
CGACCGAGTTGCTCTTGCCCGGCGTCAATACGGGATAATACCGCGCCACATAGCAGAACTTTAAAAGTGC
TCATCATTGGAAAACGTTCTTCGGGGCGAAAACTCTCAAGGATCTTACCGCTGTTGAGATCCAGTTCGAT
GTAACCCACTCGTGCACCCAACTGATCTTCAGCATCTTTTACTTTCACCAGCGTTTCTGGGTGAGCAAAA
ACAGGAAGGCAAAATGCCGCAAAAAAGGGAATAAGGGCGACACGGAAATGTTGAATACTCATACTCTTCC
TTTTTCAATATTATTGAAGCATTTATCAGGGTTATTGTCTCATGAGCGGATACATATTTGAATGTATTTA
GAAAAATAAACAAATAGGGGTTCCGCGCACATTTCCCCGAAAAGTGCCACCTAAATTGTAAGCGTTAATA
TTTTGTTAAAATTCGCGTTAAATTTTTGTTAAATCAGCTCATTTTTTAACCAATAGGCCGAAATCGGCAA
AATCCCTTATAAATCAAAAGAATAGACCGAGATAGGGT
[37 nt withheld, positions 6689-6725]
AAAGAACGTGGACTCCAACGTCAAAGG
[49 nt withheld, positions 6753-6801]
T
[91 nt withheld, positions 6803-6893]
G
[124 nt withheld, positions 6895-7018]
CCCATTCG
Features (pLannotate 1.2.2; 17 found; start..end, strand, type, name):
     61..193     -  repeat_region  AAV2 ITR (fragment): inverted terminal repeat of adeno-associated virus serotype 2 inverted
    206..230     +  protein_bind   attB1: mutant version of attB; recombination site for the Gateway® BP reaction BP Clonase™
    273..576     +  enhancer       CMV enhancer: human cytomegalovirus immediate early enhancer
    577..780     +  promoter       CMV promoter: human cytomegalovirus (CMV) immediate early promoter
    781..814     +  promoter       TRE3GV promoter (fragment): 3rd-generation Tet-responsive promoter that can be activated by binding of Tet-On® 3G, optimized for retroviral and lentiviral vectors
    841..2040    +  CDS            Lhx3: LHX3_MOUSE - Also known as Lim-3, Lim3, Plim. Experimental evidence at protein level: Swiss-Prot protein existence level 1. Required for the establishment of the specialized cells of the pituitary gland and the nervous system (By similarity). Involved in the development of interneurons and motor neurons in cooperation with LDB1 and ISL1. Acts as a transcriptional activator. Binds to and activates the promoter of the alpha-glycoprotein gene, and synergistically enhances transcription from the prolactin promoter in cooperation with Pou1f1/Pit-1. From Mus musculus (Mouse).
   2107..2895    +  CDS            Neurog2: NGN2_MOUSE - Also known as Ath4a, Atoh4, Ngn2. Experimental evidence at protein level: Swiss-Prot protein existence level 1. Transcriptional regulator. Involved in neuronal differentiation. Activates transcription by binding to the E box (5'- CANNTG-3'). From Mus musculus (Mouse).
   3097..4143    +  CDS            ISL1: ISL1_HUMAN - Experimental evidence at protein level: Swiss-Prot protein existence level 1. DNA-binding transcriptional activator. Recognizes and binds to the consensus octamer binding site 5'-ATAATTAA-3' in promoter of target genes. Plays a fundamental role in the gene regulatory network essential for retinal ganglion cell (RGC) differentiation. Cooperates with the transcription factor POU4F2 to achieve maximal levels of expression of RGC target genes and RGC fate specification in the developing retina. Involved in the specification of motor neurons in cooperation with LHX3 and LDB1. Binds to
   4158..4382    +  polyA_signal   bGH poly(A) signal: bovine growth hormone polyadenylation signal
   4396..4420    -  protein_bind   attB2: mutant version of attB; recombination site for the Gateway® BP reaction BP Clonase™
   4447..4580    +  repeat_region  AAV2 ITR: inverted terminal repeat of adeno-associated virus serotype 2 inverted
   4574..4630    -  CDS            lacI (fragment): lac repressor; lacI; The lac repressor binds to the lac operator to inhibit transcription in E. coli. This inhibition can be relieved by adding lactose or isopropyl-β-D-thiogalactopyranoside (IPTG).
   4813..5401    -  rep_origin     ori: high-copy-number ColE1/pMB1/pBR322/pUC origin of replication
   5572..6432    -  CDS            AmpR: β-lactamase; bla; confers resistance to ampicillin, carbenicillin, and related antibiotics
   6433..6537    -  promoter       AmpR promoter: bla
   6590..7018    -  rep_origin     f1 ori (sequence partly withheld): f1 bacteriophage origin of replication; arrow indicates direction of (+) strand synthesis
   7023..66      -  CDS            lacZα (fragment) (across the origin): LacZα fragment of β-galactosidase; lacZ fragment
