[The description below was written by a language model from this plasmid's Addgene catalogue record and pLannotate feature annotations shown in this document.]
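Description:
pAAV-CMV-LNI-bGH is an AAV2-based transfer plasmid for mammalian expression, about 7.0 kb in total. It delivers a compact three-factor cassette used to reprogram cells directly into motor neurons. Two AAV2 inverted terminal repeats flank the payload (one is annotated only as a fragment) and provide the cis elements needed to replicate the cassette and package it into recombinant AAV particles. The bacterial backbone carries a high-copy ColE1/pUC-type origin, an ampicillin resistance gene under its own bla promoter, and an f1 phage origin. Short lacI and lacZα fragments are also annotated and appear to be cloning remnants. The recorded host is a recombination-deficient strain, which fits the known instability of ITR repeats in bacteria.

Between the ITRs, the human CMV immediate-early enhancer and promoter drive a single polycistronic open reading frame. A short stretch annotated as a TRE3G-type promoter fragment follows the CMV promoter and most likely reflects shared minimal-promoter or leader sequence. The reading frame encodes mouse Lhx3, a P2A peptide, mouse Neurog2 (Ngn2) carrying a triple HA tag, a T2A peptide, and Isl1. The 2A sequences cause ribosomal skipping, so one transcript yields three separate transcription factors, and the HA tag allows Ngn2 to be detected. The catalogue lists the insert species as mouse, although the automated annotation matched Isl1 to the human protein, which is highly conserved. The 2A peptides and HA tag are not annotated individually but fit the gaps between the coding regions. A bovine growth hormone polyadenylation signal terminates the transcript. The attB1 and attB2 sites surrounding the expression unit are scars from Gateway assembly. The construct is intended for AAV-mediated expression of the Lhx3/Ngn2/Isl1 combination to convert cells into motor neurons.
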