Addgene plasmid #233203: pAAV-CMV-LNI-bGH
Purpose: AAV expression of Lhx3, Ngn2x3HA, and Isl1 for motor neuron reprogramming
Depositing lab: Kate Galloway. Depositing organization: Massachusetts Institute of Technology. Publication: Compact transcription factor cassettes generate functional, engraftable motor neurons by direct conversion. Wang NB, Adewumi HO, Lende-Dorn BA, Beitz AM, O'Shea TM, Galloway KE. Cell Syst. 2025 Mar 10:101206. doi: 10.1016/j.cels.2025.101206. PubMed 40086435.
Backbone
  Vector backbone: AAV2
  Vector type: Mammalian Expression, AAV
Growth in bacteria
  Bacterial resistance: Ampicillin, 100 μg/mL
  Growth temperature: 30°C
  Growth strain: NEB Stable
  Copy number: High Copy
Gene/Insert
  Gene/Insert name: mLhx3-P2A-mNgn2x3HA-T2A-Isl1
  Species: M. musculus (mouse)
  Entrez Gene: Neurog2 (a.k.a. Atoh4, Math4A, bHLHa8, ngn-2, ngn2); Lhx3 (a.k.a. Lim3, P-LIM, mLIM3, mLim-3); Isl1
  Cloning method: Gateway Cloning
Terms and licenses: Academic/Nonprofit Terms; Industry Terms: Not Available to Industry
How to cite: pAAV-CMV-LNI-bGH was a gift from Kate Galloway (Addgene plasmid # 233203 ; http://n2t.net/addgene:233203 ; RRID:Addgene_233203)
